>Addgene plasmid #225303 | pXD80ENSF8-HcdhA(cHis8)BC-HcdR-Accs(ElA2) | addgene full sequence | sequence record 463811 | Addgene NGS Result
GGCGGGCTGGCCGGCCTTCTAAAACAATTCATCCAGTAAAATATAATATTTTATTTTCTCCCAATCAGGC
TTGATCCCCAGTAAGTCAAAAAATAGCTCGACATACTGTTCTTCCCCGATATCCTCCCTGATCGACCGGA
CGCAGAAGGCAATGTCATACCACTTGTCCGCCCTGCCGCTTCTCCCAAGATCAATAAAGCCACTTACTTT
GCCATCTTTCACAAAGATGTTGCTGTCTCCCAGGTCGCCGTGGGAAAAGACAAGTTCCTCTTCGGGCTTT
TCCGTCTTTAAAAAATCATACAGCTCGCGCGGATCTTTAAATGGAGTGTCTTCTTCCCAGTTTTCGCAAT
CCACATCGGCCAGATCGTTATTCAGTAAGTAATCCAATTCGGCTAAGCGGCTGTCTAAGCTATTCGTATA
GGGACAATCCGATATGTCGATGGAGTGAAAGAGCCTGATGCACTCCGCATACAGCTCGATAATCTTTTCA
GGGCTTTGTTCATCTTCATACTCTTCCGAGCAAAGGACGCCATCGGCCTCACTCATGAGCAGATTGCTCC
AGCCATCATGCCGTTCAAAGTGCAGGACCTTTGGAACAGGCAGCTTTCCTTCCAGCCATAGCATCATGTC
CTTTTCCCGTTCCACATCATAGGTGGTCCCTTTATACCGGCTGTCCGTCATTTTTAAATATAGGTTTTCA
TTTTCTCCCACCAGCTTATATACCTTAGCAGGAGACATTCCTTCCGTATCTTTTACGCAGCGGTATTTTT
CGATCAGTTTTTTCAATTCCGGTGATATTCTCATTTTAGCCATGATGTTTAACTTTGTTTTAGGGCGACT
GCCCTGCTGCGTAACATCGTTGCTGCTCCATAACATCAAACATCGACCCACGGCGTAACGCGCTTGCTGC
TTGGATGCCCGAGGCATAGACTGTACCCCAAAAAAACAGTCATAACAAGCCATGAAAACCGCCACTGCGC
CGTTACCACCGCTGCGTTCGGTCAAGGTTCTGGACCAGTTGCGTGAGCGCATACGCTACTTGCATTACAG
CTTACGAACCGAACAGGCTTATGTCCACTGGGTTCGTGCCTTCATCCGTTTCCACGGTGTGCGTCACCCG
GCAACCTTGGGCAGCAGCGAAGTCGAGGCATTTCTGTCCTGGCTGGCGAACGAGCGCAAGGTTTCGGTCT
CCACGCATTCGAAACCGGTATCCCGCCGCCGCCGCCGGATACCGGTTTCGAATTGAGATTGCCACCTGAC
GTCTAAGAAACCATTATTATCATGACATTAACCTATAAAAATAGGCGTATCACGAGGCCCTTTCGTCTTC
AAGGCGAAAAAACCCCGCCGAAGCGGGGTTTTTTGCGAAATATAATGACCCTCTTGATAACCCAAGAGGG
CATTTTTTAGGAACGGTTATTTGATTATTAATCCGGCGGCAACTGAAACGATTCGGATCCTGTATTACTA
TTCTGAATTCGCGGCCGCTTCTAGATTTACCTCTCGAAAATGTCTGATCCTTGCATGCGAAGGCGCATGG
TGTCCACCATCTGTTGGGCGGTGCCCAACTCGACCGGTCGCGGCGTCATGGCATAGCGATGCACCGCGCC
TTCAAGCAAGTACGCAGGGCGAACCTCGTCGAGCAGCTCGATGGCGTTCTCGGGACATACGTCGCGACAG
CTGCCGCACTTCACGCATTCGCCGGGATAGTGGTAGACGCCCAGCGTTCCATCGTCGTTGTCGAATTTGC
GGATGGCGCCCGTCGGGCAGAACGTCGCGCACATGCGGCACGACGAGCACGCACGACCGTCGATCACCAC
GCAACCCCACAGGCGCGTCGCAACGCTGGGCAGTACGGGCTGGCCCAGCTGCGCCAGATTGTCCAACAGC
GCCTCGCGCCGATCGGGAACGAAATGGGGCAACGTGCCGTCCTTCGTAACGCGCGGAAGCGCAGCGGGAG
CCGCAGCCGCAGGAACAGCCGACGAAACCGCCATGTGCTCGTTGCCGCGGCGCTCAGCGAAGTACGCCGC
CACGGCAGCCGCTGCCCCATCAGGGCCAACGCCCTCGACACAGGCGCCGGCAGGCACGCCTTCGACCACC
TGCACCCGAGCATCGCTTCCCCAGGCTTCGAACAGGGCGTTGGACGTTGCGGCCACCAGGCGCGCCGTGG
CAACGCCGTGCTCCTGCTCGCAACGCGAGCAGTCGCCGCATGCAAGCCGGATCCGGCGTACGCCTTCAAC
CGCAAGCCCGCTGGTCAGCGACTCGTCCACACGTCCCAAGCACACCACGTTCGCCACATGGCCTTCGTCG
AGCAACCCGCCCGCCGCACGCCGCAGCTGCTCGCACGCCACCACCACTTCGTCGCCAACCCACGCGCCCA
GGCACGCTTGCGCAAGCTGCGCATCGCTGGGGTTGCGCGCTTCCAGCGCGCTCGTGGGGCACACAGTCGC
GCACGTGCCGCATCCGATGCACTTCGCCGCGTCCACCCGCAGCTCGCCGTCCACCAGCGCGATACAGCCC
GACGTGCATGCGTCGGCGCACTTCAAGCACGCGACGTTGCGGTTGCGCACTTTCGCGCACCGCTCCCGGT
GCACCACGATGGCCTCGCTGGACACCCCGTCCAGCACGCCTACGATACTTCGGTTCGACCGCGATCGCTC
GCTCGCGCGCCCGTCCATCACTCGGCCGTCTTCTCGTCGATGTCGGCCAGCACGACCGTGCTTGCCTGAG
GCCCCGCACCCTTCTTCACCAAAAACGGCATGCTGACCGCCTTCGCCGGACACGCGTCCACACAGGCTCG
GCATCGCGTGCAGTCGGCCAGAGTGCGCTCGCCGAAATCGGGATGCCGCAGGTTGATATCGGCCTCGCAC
GCGATGGCGCACTTGCTGCACGCTGCGCCGTTCACCGTCTCCAGGCACTTCGACTCGTCGATGACCGGCC
GCCACGTCTTGCTGAAGCGCGACACGAGGTTCATCAGCCCCGCCATCGGGCAGAACCGCGTGCACCACTT
GCGCAAGAACACCAGCTCCACCACTAGCAACAGCGGGATGAGCACCACCGACCACGTCATATCGCCCGCC
GCGAACAGGCGCCACACCACCAGCACGGTGGCGAACGTCAGCCCGATGGGGCACACCAGGCAGAACACGG
GAAAGCCGAAGATGGCCGTGGACAGCAGCGCGCCGCCCAACACGTAGTGGCGCGAATCCAGCTTCGCACG
CACCCCCTTGCACGACGAGCAGCTCCCGCAATCGTGAGAGTACGCGCCGTCGGCCGCTGTCGGAGATCCT
TCGACTCGCTTCGCTCGCTCAGGGGATGCCGCCGCCTCGCCCAGCTCGCTCTTCGCGATGCCCAGCATCT
CCGAGCGCTTCGCCTGCTCAAGCGCCGTGCGCTTCTTGGACGAGCGGAAGAACCCGCGCACGCGGTCGAG
CAGCGGCACGGGGCAGACCCACCCGCAGAACGCGCGGCCCACCGCCAGCACGAGCACCGCCATGATGACG
ATGGACACCACCGCGCGCGGCACCACGGTCTTGGTGGCGATCATGGTGGCCAGCGCCCCCAGCGGGCACA
ACGCCGAGAACGTCTCCCAGCCGAAGCCCGAAAGCGTACCCATGCTCACGCCCGCGATCAGCCCGACGGA
CAGCACGACGAAGATCGCGGCCGCCACGATGGTGCGCAGCTTGTTCGAGTTCATTGCCGCCTCCTATTCC
GCCGACTCGATCGGCTTGACGACGATGGCGCGCTCCTGCGCGCCCGACACGATGGACCCCGCCTTCAGCG
ATACGCACACACTCTCGCATGCGCCGCACCCGTTGCACTTGTCAGCCAGCACGGACACGTGCGGGTTGGC
GCCCTCGCCCGTCAGCTCTATGGCCTCGTAGGGGCACGCGTCGTAGCAGTAACGGCACCCCGTGTCGCGG
AATGCAAGGCACTGCGCCTCGTCGATCACGGCCAAACCCAAAAGCGTGTTCTCCGCCGTAGCGTCTGCGG
GCAGCGCCAGCGCCTCGGTGGGGCACACCTTCACGCACAACGGCTCCCCGCCGTTCTCGTCGGCGCAGTA
GTCGCAGAAATCGGCGTCGAACTTCAGCGCGGGCGAGCGCATGCCCAGCAGCCCGTCCTCGATATGCGCA
GGCACGATGACGCCGCGCGGGCACGCCTCGTAGCACTTCTCGCATCGGATGCACGCCGACACGAGGCGCG
CCTCGTCCTGCCCTCCCGGCGGGCGCACCAACGGGTTATGCCCCGCATAGCGCAGCGCCCCCAATCCCAG
CAGCGCCGCCGTGCTTCCCGCGCCGATGAGCAGCGCGCGCCGCGACACGTCCAACGGCCCCTTCGCCCTC
TTCGACGAAATCTCGTCCTCTTCGCTCATGTCTCCTCCTTTGCCCACTGGTCCTTATCAGTCAGCGAGGT
TTGCTGTGGTGCCGCATATCGGCGCGTCGCACGGCCGAGCGTGCTTCGCACGAGAGGGGCACGTGCGAAA
GCGTCGAGATGGGGTGCCACAGCAGACCGCAGCGTCGGCCCTTTCGTCGTTCGACAGAACGACGAAAGGC
AGATGACGGGGCTTCCCTGCCTTGCGAGAAGCGGAGCTGTGCCATTCGAGAAGCCCCGTCCATCACATCT
GTTTAAGAGCACCGGCCGCGCTGAGCGGCGCAACCGGTTCGGACGCTCGGACCAAGATCGACCAGAATCT
CGGCCCGAGCGCGCCCTTCCGTCTCCTAGTACAAAGCGAAGATGCTGATAGCCACCACGTACAGGATCAC
GCGCCAGCACAATCCGCCCACGGCGACGCACGCCAGGGCGACGCCCGCGTACGCGGCCAGCTTCTTGCCG
GTTTCCACCTTCTTCGCAAGCCACGTCAGCACCAGCGGAGCAACCAGGCCGACGGCCACCGTGCCCAGCC
AGAACATCACGGCATTGGCACCGGCGAAGATGCTGCCCACGATGGACGCGCGGTCCACCATGGCCACGTC
GGGCAGCGTCGGATCGAAGTAGTACTGGATGTCGGCCGAGTACAGCCCGGCCGAGCCGTTGATGATGAAC
GCGTAGGTGAACACGGCGATCAGCTGCAGCGCGCCGCCGGCCAAGGCCACCTTCACGCCCAGGTCCTTCG
CGCTGTCATCGTTCGTCAAACCGGCGATGACCAGCGCCGTCAAGCCGCCCATGAACACGGTGTTCGCCAA
GTAGTACACCGGCAGCAGCGGGGTGTTCCACGACGGCAGTGATGCCATGAGGTAGCTCATGCCCGTGATC
ACCGGCAGCGCCAGGCCCACGACGATGGCCAGCACACCGCACCATTTCGGCGCCATGCCGTCTTCGGCGC
GGCGCATCATCAGGAAGTACAGCACCAGCACCACCGCGAACACGATGCAGCCGATGAACTCCAGCGTGAT
ACCCGAGGTGATGTGGCCGAAGCCGTTGAAGATGCGCTCCCAATGCTGCAGGTGCATGAACACCGACAGC
CCGCCGACCACCAACGCCGCCAGCGCGGTGACCAGCGATGCAAGCTGCATCTTCTTGCCCTTGCCCATGA
CGTTCAGCAGGCCTTGCGCGCCCAGCGCGCCGCCTGCGACGCATAGGAAGAAGGTGAAGAGAATAAGGGG
CCATTCAGGATGCATAGTCTACTCCCTCCACTTTCGGCCCTCGCGCATGAGGTACATGAGCTTCGGCTCG
TTGCCCACATCCGCAAGATGGTGGATATCGTTTTCGGTGTACGGCTCGACGTAGTCCTTCAGCTTCACGC
GCGTCTGGGTCATCTCCTCGTACTGGCAGCCGGGGCTGTCGGGATGCGCCGGCCCCTCGAAGTTGTCGAC
GCCCTGATCGAGGTCGCCGAAGAAGCGGGCGCGGGCGCCGCACTGGGCCACGCACTGGGGAAGCTCGCCC
TGCGAGATACGCTGCTCGCACAGCGTGCATTTCTCCACGACGCGCTCTTCCTGATTGAGGTAGCGCACGC
CGTACGGGCACGCCATCGCGCAGAACTGGCAGCCGATGCACTTCGACTTGTCGATTTGCACCGTGCCGTC
GTCGCGGATGTGGGACGCTTCCGTGGGGCACACCTTCACGCATTCGGGGTTCTCGCAGTGCTGGCACTGG
ACGGGAAGGAAGTACATCTCGACGTCCGGGAACGTGCCCGAGCCGCCCTCGATGGGATGCGGGCCGACGC
GCAGCGTCTTGATCCAGAACGATCCCACGTCGACGCCGTTGATGGCCTTGCACGCAACCGTGCACGCAAG
GCAGCCGGTGCAACGGTTCAAGTCGGTAATGATCGCGTAGTTTGCCATGTGGTGAACCTCCTTCCTTCAG
TGATGGTGATGGTGATGGTGATGCTCGAGTGCGGCCTTCGATTTCGAATAAGCGCCCAGCGCGTCGCCGC
CCACGCTGCCCACGGCAAGCTTGCCGCCGGAGAGCAGGTCGGGGCTTTGGACGCTCGGCTGGCAGCCGAC
CGCCGCCATGTTCGCGAACGTGAGCTCCACCTTGGAATCCTCCAGGCGCGGATCGTTCGCCAACCATTCC
TTGAGGCGCGGATCGTTTGCGTTCGTGATGACCGGATTGCCTTGCGGGTCGCACGGAACCGGGTTGCCAT
GCGGCGAGTTCTCGGGCGTCGCGGGGTACACGAGCACCGGCACGCCGCGCAGCTGGGACGCGCCGCAAAT
CCAACACTGCGCGTACTTGTCCATCGTGCAGTTGATGTTCACCAGCTCGAAGCCGTGCGAAGCGGTGTCG
ATCTCGGGATACCACCAGGCGTGGTTCGCGTTGACCGTGCCCTCCTTGATGCCGTAGTACAAGTCCACGA
CCTCGCGGATGGCGCCCCACGGGCTGCGGATCCAAATCCACTGCCCCTGCTCCAACCCCAGGCGCGCTGC
GTCGTTGGGGTTCATCTCCAAACGAGGGCTGGGCCACAGCTCGCGGCACCACGGCAGCTGGCGATGCTCG
GAGTGGAAGTACACCGGCTGGCGGGAGCCCGTCGTCATGATGAAGGCGCTGTCAGGATGCGCCGTCAGCG
CCTCCTTGTACTCCTCCACCAGATGATCGCCCTGGTAGTTGTCGTTGATGTAGGCGTCCGACGTCTTGAT
CTGGTCGACCAGCGAGGCGTCGAAGTACTCGGGGTTCGATACGCGCGAGTTCTTCGGCTCCACCCAGTGG
GGGAACTTGTCGATGTCGGGGATGTTCGGATCGACCGTGTTCGTGCTGGCGAAGGTGGCTGCGCCGTCGG
GGATGTACGTTTCGGCGATGGTGGACCACACCTCCACCTTGGCAGTGGGGGTCATGAAGCCGCACTTCTC
GTCGATGGCCGCGTACAGGTTGTAGCCGCCCTGCTGGCGACGGTAGCCCATCTCCCAACGGCGGTACGTG
CCCCAACGCTCGGGGTGCCACTTGCGGCAGTCGAACCAGCCTTCTTCCTGGAACTTCGCCGCGTACTGCG
GGAAGTCGGGGCCGTCGGGGTACTCCTCGGTCTTCCACCAGTCGGTGGCGTCCTTGAGCACGCGGTACTC
CTGCTCCTCGTAGCCGACGTTGCCGCCCATCTGCACGAAGTCGTGGTAGTCCAGGTTGTTCCATTCGTCG
TATTCAGGGTCGCGGTTGTTCCACACCACGCCCATGGCCTTGTACAGGCAGATGACGGCAACCGGGTCGT
AGATGCAATCGCCCATCGGCTCCACGCAGCGCTGCCCGGCACCGAAGATGCCGCCCGCGCCCTGCGACAC
GCGGCCCGTGTTCACCTCGAGCCAGTGCAGCACGGGGATCACGATGTCGGCGCAGCCGTTGTTCGGGCAG
GACCACAGGTTGAAGTCCAGCCAGAAGTCCAGACGGGTGAGCGCCTCCCAAGCCTCCAGCAGGTTGGACT
CGTTCATGAAGTCGCCCGACATGCACACGCCGCCGTGGATCTGGTACGGCGTGTCGATGCCGTTGATGGA
GTCCCAGATGGCAGCGGAGTCGGCCCATCGGTTCCAGTAGCGCAGCAGCGGGAAGCGCTCGGCGGAAATC
TGCTTCTCGTTGCTGTCGAACGACGTCTTGAGCGCCGGCCACGAGCGGCTGGGCTTGTAGGCGCCGCCCT
TACGCTCGGCGATCCAGCGCGCCTCTTCGGCGGTGGGAACCTTGTTGCCGTAGCGCTCGGCCAAGGGCGA
TTTCTCGTCGATGAGGTACTGCACGAAGTTCTGGATCAGCGGGATCTGGTCTTCCACGGACAGGTCGCGC
GGGGTGTTGCCCAGCTCCATGGTGCCCACGTCCAAGCCCCAGTCCTTCGGCTCATGGTCGGTCACCAGCA
TGTTGGCGCGGCCGCAGCAGCCGTCCACCTGGGCCTTCGACGAACCGCGGTTGCCGGCGGGCTCGTCGGA
GTTGCCGGTGATGCAGGCGATCAGCTGCAGCGCGCGGGTGTTCTGCACCGCGTGGCCCGTCTGGTCGGGA
GCAAGCTGGTAGTGGATGCCGCCGTTGCCGTGCAGCGGGTTCAGGCGCGTCGTGTAGATGCGCACGCCCT
CCTCGATCTTGTCGACCGGCACCTCGGTGACCTCGGACACGTACTCCAGCGTGTACTGCTCCAGGCTGTC
GGAGAACGCCTCCCACACCGTGTCGGCGCTGATGGTGGAGCCGTCCTTCAGCTTCACCTCCACGCCGCCG
GGGAACAGCGCCGGGTTCTTGGGCAGCCCGGCCGGGTTCGAGCGCTTGCCGCCCTCGTTGCCCTCGTCCC
AGTAGGCGTCGTACTGCGCGTCGGCCGGATCGGCGAACTTGGAGGGGTCGGGCAGCCAGGCGTCCGCGAT
GATGGGCTTGTACGGATGCTCGATCCAGGTGCCCGTCGTCGGGATCTTGTGCTTCTCGCCCTCCCACTGG
CAGGCCTCGGCATCCCAGTACGTAGGCTTGTTGTTGTTCTCGTCCCAGCAGATGAAGCGCTGGTAGCGGC
CCTCGTAGTCCCAGTACTGGCCGATCCACTCGGGGTCGCAGTCGGCCTCGGTCAGGATGCGGCTCTCCAT
GTCGATGCCGCCGTTCATTTCCATGAACCAACCCTTCGCCGTGCGGCCGTCCTTCTCGGGGTTCCACAAG
AACGGGGCGTTCGTCCAACGGCGCACGAACGCGTCGTCGTACGCCTCGTTGTCGAGGATCCACTTGAGCC
AACCCAGCGACAGGCACAGGTCGGTGCCCACGCGCAGCGGCAGCCACACGTCGGCTTCCTTGCCCAGCGG
CGTCATGCGGGGATCCACCAGGATGTGCTTGTAGGCGCGCTGCGAGCAGTCCACCACCGTACGGTTCGTG
GAGTCGTAGTTCGAGTACTCCGACGCGGTGCCCCACTGCACGTACACCAGCGGGCCCTGCTCAACCTCCA
TCCACGGCGAGCCGATCTCGTCGGTGAGGATGCCGCCGAAGTGGCGCGGACCCTTGCAGATCTCGTAGGC
CAGGTGCGCGTTCGGCGTGGGGAAGATGGACTTCAGCGTGCCGTACGGCGGCTGCGCCCACACGCGCGAG
GTGCCGCCCATGGCGAAGTTGGCTTCCCCGCCGTACTTCTCCACGATCTCCTTGAACTTGGCACCCGCCT
CGTCGAACGCCTCGGCAAGCGTGATGCGCACCCAACCGGGGTCGTCCTCGCCTTTGGGGTTCGTGCGCTT
CATGCAGTAGCGCAGACGATCGGGATGGTACAGAGCCAGCATGGACGACTGCGACTTCGCGCAGCAGTGA
CCGCGGCTGTGAGCGTTGGACTCGTCGCCCTCGACCTTGATGACCTTGTTGTCCTGAACGGTCACCCACA
CGCCGCACTCCACCTTGCCGCACGCGCGGCAGCAGGAGCGGATGCGCTTGATCTCGCCCGCTGAGGCGTC
TTCACCTTCGGCCAACGCCGTCGAAGGCGTTGCTGCGAAGCCCACCGTGGTTGCCGCGGCAGCCATGGCA
GAGGCCTTCAAGAAGCTTCGACGACTCAGTGATAGGTTCGCCATGTGCCCCTCCTCTCTTCCTTTTCTCG
CTTCGTTCGTCTCTGCCGGAACCCGGCGCGACCATACGCCGGAACCGGTTTCCCCATTCTAGGAACGGAG
CAAAAGCCCAAATCATAAGGGGTGGATGGATGAAACGCGCCGATATCATCCCCAAAGGATTATTTTGCTT
TTCGCGCCCAACCTATACTTGATGGCAGCGAAGAGGTTGCCGTTCGCGCCCGTCATCCGGGCGTGCGGCA
ACGGGAAGAAACCTGTGAACGAAGGAGACTGCCATGGCACAACCGCGTCCGTCATTGACGCTGATCCTCG
ACCTCGACGAGCGCCTCGACAGCGAGGACGTGCGCCTGGAAATCGACCGCTGCTACTCGTACGTAGGGTC
GACACTGGTGCGCACCCATCCCGCCTGCGACGGCGAGCCGCAGAACATCATGCGCTTCCTCGTGAAGCTG
GGCACGCGCCGCTACCTGCGCGCCGAGGACGAGGGCGCCGACGAGCTGTGGAACGACGTTATGGAGCGCT
GGTTCTACAACGAGCTGTACAAGGTGAGTAACAACATGCTGATCTACAACCGCCGCCAGCGCGAAGTGGG
CAACCCCCAGCTGGTGTTCGACTGGATCGACGTGGAGCTGCAGAACGGCCAGCTGCATGCGCTGCTGCAT
TGCGACAACGTCAGCGGCATCCGACCCGAGACCAGCGAGCTTCTGACGCAGCTGCGCGCAGCGTACAACG
AAGGCGCGCTGGGCGAGGACGTCGTGCGCGCCTACCTGCCCGCGCCCGCTTCATACGAGGAACAGAAGGC
CGCCGGGCTGGCGGCGAAGGCCGAGCGCGACGCGCAGAAGGCGGCGGGGCTGGCTGCGGCAGAAGAGGAG
GCCCGGGCTGCGGCCGCGGCGGCCGAAGCCGCGGCAGAGGAGGCGTTTCTGGAGCTGCCGCGTTTGGCCA
ACGACGCCGCCGAAGAGGAGGACGAGCCCGCTCTTGAGCCGTTCGCCCTGGACGAGCCCGACTTCGAGGT
CGACTACCGCTTGTGGCTGATCGAATACGCCGACGGCAGCACGCGCACGTTCGACTCGCACGCCGGAACC
CTCGCGTAACCGAAAAGGAGCCTTACCATGATCGAAGCCATCGCCTCCTTCGACGGGCGCATCGCCAAGG
TGCAAGGACCTGCGCGAAGCGGCAAGACCGAAGCGCTCGTTCGGCGTTGCGCCTGCCTCGTGCGCGGCGG
CGCCGCCCCGGAAACCATCCTCGTGGAAACGTCGAGCGCCGCAGCGGCTCAGGCGTTCCGCCGTCGGCTT
CGCCGCGCGCTCGGCCCCGACCTCCAGCACGCCGCCGACGACGTGCATGTGCGCACCGCGCTCGAAACGT
GCGTCGCCGTGCTGGACGCGCCCGCCGCGCGCGCCGCCACCGGCCGCGTGCCGCGCCTGTTGAACGATGC
GGAGTACAACTTCTTCCTGGAGGATATGAAGACGCTCGGCCAGCCCATCCGCCGTTTGCGCAAAATGCTC
GATTTCTTCTATCGCCAGATGAGCGACCTCGAGCCGCGCGACTCCTGGCTCGCAGGCGGCGAAGAGGAAG
CCGTGCTGTCCCACCTCGAGCGCGTGCTGGCCTCACGCGGCGCCATGCTGGCGCAGGAAGCGCCCAGCCT
GTGCGCCGCGTACCTGCGCAGCGACGCGGGCGAGGGCGTGTGCGGCAGCTACGCCTACGTGCTGTGCGAC
GACTTCCAGAACATGAGCCGCGCCGAGCAGACGTGCCTGTGCCTGCTGGCCGACCGCCAGCTCATCGCGT
GCGGCAACCCCAACCAGCAGCAGGCCGCGCGCGCGTCGTTCCCCTGCGCCGAGGGCTTCGTGCAGTTCGA
CGCTCGCCGCCGCGACGTAGCCGTGTTCACGCTGTCCGGAGCGCACGGCAACCCCGCCATCGCCGCGTTC
GCCGACGGGCTTTGCGACCAGGGCGACATGGATCCCGCCTTCAAAGCGGGCATCGCGAGCGACGCGCAGA
CGTCGGACGGCATCATGGCCGTCAAGTGGTCGACGCCGGAAGACGAGCTGGACGGCATCACGAAGTACCT
GCGCATTCTGCTCGACGGCGAAGAGGACCTGCACGAGAACCGCACGTGCGTGCTCGTGCCCAACAAGCGC
TGGGCGCTCATGGCGCAGCAGGTGCTCAAGCAGCGCGGTTTCGCCGTGGCGCTGGCCGGAGCGTTCTCCC
GTTTGGGCGGCGACCCGCGCGACAGCGCCCGCGCCCGCGCGCTCGTGGCGTACACGAAGCTCAACCTGCT
GGCCGATCCGCGCGACATGACGGCTTGGCGCAGCTGGTGCGGCTTCGACAACTACCTCACGAACAGCGAT
GCATGGGGCGGCTTGCAGGCTTTCGCCGAAAAGCGCGAGCTCACGCTCTACGACGCGCTCGCCCTGGCCG
ACCAGCTGGAAGACGAACCGTTCCTGCGCGCGCACGCCCTGGTCGAGCGCTGGCGCGCGGGCCAGGAGCT
TATCGCCGCGAACGCCGGGCGCAAGGGCTTCGGCCTGCTGCACGCCATCGGAGCCGACGATCTGCCCGAG
TTCGAGGAGACGGCGCGCGCCCTCGTGGGCGACGAGGATGCGGCAGCGATGTTCGCCCTGCAGCGCACCA
ACGTCACCGATCCCGCGCTGCCCGACGATCCGCACGTGCTGCACGTGGCCTCCTACGGCGCCCTGTGCGG
CATCGAATACGACAACATCTTCGCCATCGCCGCCGTGGACGGCTTCATGCCGCGGCGCGATGCGTTCGAG
GTGATCAGCACCGAGGAAGACCGCGAGCGCATCATGAACGAAGAGCGCCGATTGTTCTGCAACAGCGTGT
CGAAGGCCAGCAAACGCCTGGTCGTCTCCTATTTCAGCAAAGCGCCGCTCGAGCTTGCCGAGCGTGCCAA
GATGCAGGTGGTGCGCGTGAAGGCCGAGGGCAACGGCCGCGTGGCCTCGGTGCGTCCCACCGCGTTTTTG
GCCGAAGCGGGAAACGCCGCCCCCGTCACCACCGGCGGTCAAGCCCTCCTCGCCCAGCACGGGCTGAACT
AGCCGCCAACGCGCCGCCGCCCAGCGGCGGCGCGAAGCTGCCTTCGTACCGGCGCTCCAGACCAAGAAGA
GCCTTCCGACGCGCGGCTACGCAGGCTTTCCCTGCCGCATATCCTGCAGCAGCTCTTTCCGCAGCCGGTA
GCGCTTCATCATCCAGCTCGCGTCGTTCGGCGGAAGGCGCTTTCCCGTCAGCTTCGCCACCGCACGCGCC
GATTCGTCGAACTTCCGAGCATCGAAGAACTGGTCGGGCGTAATCGAGACCACCGTTACTCCCTGGGAAA
TCAGCGCGCTGCGACGAGCCGAATCCCGCGTCTCGGCCGCGTTGCCGCTGTGATGCTCGCCGCTGTCGTA
CTCGACGGCAACGTGCCGCTTTCGCCAATACAGGTCGCATTCGAAGCGTTCGCGCTGAACCAACCCCTTC
GTCCGAACCTCGATGCACGCGTTGAGCTCGGGAAGGTCCAAGCCGTATCCGCCGATCATCCGCGACAAGC
ACAAGGCCATGACCAGGTTCGTCTCCATAGGAGATGCCGACGAGTCCGCAATGAAGCGCAGCGCTCGCAG
CGCCTTGTTCGACCCGATGCAGCCGCGCGACTTCTCGACGAAGCGCCTGAGCGAGCGCACGTCGGTCAAA
GGCGTGCGTTTCCGAAAACCTCGCTTGTCGCCATCGTACGCATATCGCGAGCACAAGAGACAGCCATACC
GAACAAGCTCGACCAGCGACAGCTCCGTCGCCATCTCCACGAAGGACCGCTCGGGCGAGCTGATGTACAG
CCCGTCGCGCAACCGGACGAAAGATCCAGCCGGAAAACCGGCACTCCACACGTGGCACACGGGGCTGCCC
GTCCGCACGCGATCGTTTGCCTGAGCGACCACGACGTGCAGCGGCACCCCAAACGCATCCAGCTCTCCAT
CCGTATCCCCCATACGAACGCCGCAGATCGGATGGGCGCGCGACGGCGTGGGAACCGGCAACGCATCGCT
CACGCGCCAGTACTCGTAGGCAGACCAATATCCGATGTATACGCTCATGGTTGCAGCATACCGGGCGAGC
GGACGAATGGCTAGCCGTCTTTTGGGTCCCCGAATCCCAAAACGGGAAAAAGAGCCCTCCGTGCAAGTTT
TTCGACTTCGTGGCAAATACGGCAGAAGCCCACCTGGGGTTTTTCGTTCACAGTTCCGACAAGCGCCCCC
GCTTCATTCTCCATGGAACGAAAACGCCTGATGAACGGGTTCCCGTTTTCGAAAGCCTTGCCACGAAGTC
GAAAAATTTGCACGGAGGGGCCCGAAAGGAACCCGGGCCCGCAGATCGTCTGCAGGCCCGGCGGGAGGGA
GGCAATATCGAGAGGTTTCGGCAACCTACTATGCGGCGACTTCCACACTGTCCAGCAGCTCGGCGAGGAT
GGACGCATCCTCCTCGGCGAAGCCCATGGCAAGCTGGGCCAACCCCTGGTAGAACAACGTGCGCGAGAAC
AGCCGCATGTCGTTGGTCAATAGCGGAAGCCAGTTCAGCAGGTGGTCGTGCAGGAAGGTCCGCTGAGTGC
GCAACTGCCCCACGGCCTCGTCCTCGTCGCCTGCCGCCAGCGCCTCGGCCGCGCGCAGGCTCATGCGTTG
CATGAACTCGAACTCCAGCGCCACGTGGTCCTCGCCCTCGTTCCATGCGCCACGCTTCAAACCGTTCTCG
CGCAGCGTCTGCAGCACTTCGGCGCGCGCCTCCTGCATCATCAGGCGACGTTCGGAGGTGTACACGCTCT
CGTACGGATAGGCGGCCGAGTACGCGTTCACCCCGTGACCGATGAACGTGCGCACGAAGTCGATGGCGAG
CTCGGTGACGCTGTCGTCCCATGCGGTTTTCAGATAGTCGTACAGCAGATGGTACCCTTCGTCCACCTTC
GCGTTGCCCGTAGCGGTGGGGAAGCGCATGGCTTGCAGCTCCCGCAAGGAGTCCGCGTCCACTTCCTCGC
GGAACAAGTTTGCCAGCAGGCCGTACGTTCGAGCGCGCATGTTCATGAGCGCAACCAGGTCGACGGTTTC
CTCAGACATGGTTCTCCTCCTTCTTCGCAGCGGCGGCTGCTTCCACCGAAGGCAGCATCGCACGTCCCAG
ATCGGTCAGACGCCACGCGTGCTCGCTCCATTCCAGCGCATCGGTGCGCTCCAGCATGTCGATGAAATGG
CCGCCGAAACGCCGCGGGCTCTTCACCTCGTCGAACGTGTCCACCAGGTCTTCTATCTCGGGTTTCGTGC
ACGGACGCTCGTCGACGGCGCACATGACCGCGCGGTACACCTCCACGTAACGGCTGTCGCGATCGAGCAC
GATGTCGCGGAACGCAGAGCCCTGCGTCAGCCTCTCGTACAGCGCGCTTCCTTCTTCGGTTGTGCGCCAC
ACAGGGTCGACGCGTTCTTTGATCTCGAGAAACGCAACGCCCTCCTCCATGTCCTCGTGCGGCTCGGCGG
CTTCGGGCATCTCCAACGTCAAGGCGCCGGCACGTTCGAGCATGCGGCACAGCGTCATGGGCGCGTACAC
CGAGCGGTTGCTGGCCTGCGCCGCTTCCACGTGCTCGGCCACGCGGCTCGCCGCGCACCCGCCGCGGCAC
AACCCCATGATGCTCAGCAGCACGGGCCGGCGACCGGGGTTGTGATCCAGCAGCTCCAGCACGGCAGATT
CCACGCCGCCTTGGCGCTTGGGGGTGTACACGGCTTCGCGCTGCATGCTCTGGGGCATGTTGCGCATGGT
GGGATAGTCGACGGTATCAAGCGGGTTGTCGTCGTCCATGTCCTCCTGGTCGATCTCCAGATCGTCGGCC
ATCAGAGGATCGAACTCGTCGTCCAAGCCCAGCACGTCGTCGAACGATACGGTAGGCATCATTCCTCCTT
CTTCTCTCTTCGCTGCGTTCGAGTATAGGGGCTGCGCGCGACGGCTCATCATCCTACAAGGCGTAATTAC
GCAGGGATTCGCGCGCATCATACGCCGGGGCCGCGAAATCACCTTGACGCGCGCTTCGCCGGCTCCCTAT
AATCGGGGCGCGTTGCGAGAAGCGGGGCTTCTTAGGAAAGGAAGCTCCAATGGCCAACGTAGCTTGGGGC
AAGAAGATTCTTGCCGTTGCGGTTCTGAGCTGCCTGTGCGCCTCGATCGCGGTTCCTGCCTATGCGTTCT
ACTACGTCCACGGCGAAGAGAACGTTGCTGCAACCAGCAAGGGCGTCATCGAGGTCACGTGCACGGTGGA
CGAAACCGCTCAGGGCGGAGGCGTGAAGACCTCGCTCATCATCGTTCCCGAAGGCAGCACCGCCGCTGCT
TGCCTGGACGAGAGCGTGGTTTCCAGCAACAGTCAGAACGGCCTTGCGGCCATTCACGACTACAGCGTCT
CCAGCTTGGCGGACGAGCTGTCCGGCAAGCAGTACACGTGCACGGTGCACAAGGCCGACAGCCAGAAGCC
GGGCACGCACACCGCGTTCGACGGAAGCGGCACCGAGGGCGAGAGCACGCCGCTCGAGCGCTTCGACAGC
GTGGTGTTCACGGTGGCGTAATCCGCCGCGCGGGGGTTCGGACGACCAGCCGGGCCCCCGCACACCTCCC
GTTCCGGCTCGGCAAGCGCCCCGTTATTCTTCACAAGCCGGCCCGATGCAGCACCGCGACGCCTCAGCAC
GCCCTCGAAAGCAGACGGGCGCCCTTCCGAACATCATCCTCAGAGGATTATTTTTCTATTACCCCAGATC
AAACGTTTGCGCATCGAGCGCAAAACCCTGATCGACTCGCTCACCTCGCTAGAAAAAACAACCTCTGCAC
GGTATGATGATGCCCAGGGAATCAAGGAGGGGGCTTCATGGGGATTCGCGTTCCTCGCATCACCGTCAAC
GCCGACTTCGGCGACGACACCGCGTTCGGCGACCTGAGCTTGCTCTCGGTGGGCTACGGACTGCACCAGG
CTTGGGTGTACGCCGTCATGTTCGGAACGCCCACCATCTTCGGCACGCAAACCTACGTCACCGGCATGTA
CGGCAGCCACGCGTCGCTGCCGTTCCTCGTCTCCATCGTCGTGTTCGGGCTGTGCCTGTTGTTCGCCGGC
ATCACCGACCAGCGGCTGTTGAGGACGTACATCTCGAAGAAGACGCTTGCGGCGGGCGCGGCGCTCATGT
CGGCCGGAACGTTGCTGCTGCTTGCGACGCCCGTGATCAGCGGCCCGGCGCTGGAAGCGGTGTCGGGCGT
CATGACGGGCATCGGCTCCGCCATCCTGATTCTGTTCTGGGGCGTCGCGTTCGCGCGCTGCGACAGCGCT
TCCATCGTGCTGAACTCGTCCATCGCCATCTCCATCGCCATCGGGGTGTACGCCATCGGCCTGCATTACG
GGCCGTTCCCCATCGCCGGCATCCTCGCGGGCATCATCCCGCTGCTGGAGCTCGCCATCCTCTGGAACAA
AACGCCGGCGCCGTATTCCGAGCGCAACGAGGTTCCCATCTTCAAACCGCTTCCGGTGAACCATGCCAAG
TTCTTCCTGCGCTTCGGCATTCCCGTGTTCGTGTTCGGCGTGGCGTTGGGCACGCTGCGGCAAACGTCCA
TCCAGTACATCGTGCCCGCCTCGAACGTAGGCGACCAGATCGCCATGCTGCTGGCCGCCGGATTCGCCTC
CGTAGTCATCCTCGTGACCATCGTGGCCCTTGGCGGCGGCGACAAATGGAGCCGGTACTTCCGCCCGCTC
GTCCCCTTCATCGCCGTCACGCTGTTCTTCCTGCCGCTTTCCGAAATGAGCGACAACACGTTCGCCACCA
TGTTCTTGGTGATGGGCTACCTGTGCTTCGAGGCGCTGATGTGGATATTCTTCGGCGAGCTGGCGCAACG
CTTCCGCTTGTCGCCCATCTACGTGTTCGGCCTGGGACGCGGCATGTTGGCGCTGGCGGGGCTGGCGGGT
TCGCTGTTTCCCATCGTGGCGGCGAACTGGGTGCATCTGCTTCCGTTCGGCGAACAGGGCGTCATCGTCA
TCGTGCTGCTGATTATGGTGGTGGCATACGCGCTGCTGCCGCGCGAGCGCGAGATCGAGGCCATCGTCGC
ACCGTGTCCGCTGGTGAAAGCCGTGTCGTTGGAATTGAGCGACCGCGTGCGGCCGCTAGGGCAAGCGGGA
TCGGCCGGCGAGGGAGCCGCCGCGGCCGCGCAATCTGGAAACAACGCGACGGCAGCGACCAACGCGCCTG
CACCTGACGCCGAGATCGCGCCCGAACCCGAACCGACCGCGCGGCGCGCCCCTTCGCTGCTGGAACTCAG
CAGCGCACGCCGAGCAGACGAGGGCGAAGAGCGAAAGGGAGGCGGCCGCTTCCGCGCGAAGTGCGAGACG
GTTGCCAACACCTACCTGCTTTCCCGGCGCGAGACGGAGATCATGTTCTTTCTGGCGAAGGGGCACAACG
CCGCGTACATCCAGGAAAAGCTCTACATCTCGGAAGGCACCGCGAAAACCCACATCCGCCACGTCTACAA
GAAGACGAACGTCCACAGCCAGCAGGAGCTCATGCGCCTCGTCGAGCTTGCGGATCCCGCCGAATAGACT
AGTCGACTCACACTGGCTCACCTTCGGGTGGGCCTTTCTGCGTTTATATACTAGAGAGAGAATATAAAAA
GCCAGATTATTAATCCGGCTTTTTTATTATTTAATTCCTGTTATAAAAAAAGGATCAATTTTGAACTCTC
TCCCAAAGTTGATCCCTTAACGATCCCTGCAGGAGAAGGCCATCCTGACGGATGGCCTTTTTGAAGCTTT
CTAGAATCGGGGGCCCCCGGGGGGATTCTAGAACAATGGAAGTCCTCGTCTCGCCCTCGAATTAGCCCGC
TTAATGAGCGGGCTTTTTTTGAATTAATTCTCGCGAGCTGGCACGACAGGTTTCCCGACTGGAAAGCGGG
CAGTGAGCGCAACGCAATTAATGTAAGTTAGCGCGAATTGCAAGCTGGCCGACGCGCTGGGCTACGTCTT
GCTGGCGTTCGGGAGCAGAAGAGCATACATCTGGAAGCAAAGCCAGGAAAGCGGCCTATGGAGCTGTGCG
GCAGCGCTCAGTAGGCAATTTTTCAAAATATTGTTAAGCCTTTTCTGAGCATGGTATTTTTCATGGTATT
ACCAATTAGCAGGAAAATAAGCCATTGAATATAAAAGATAAAAATGTCTTGTTTACAATAGAGTGGGGGG
GGTCAGCCTGCCGCCTTGGGCCGGGTGATGTCGTACTTGCCCGCCGCGAACTCGGTTACCGTCCAGCCCA
GCGCGACCAGCTCCGGCAACGCCTCGCGCACCCGCTGGCGGCGCTTGCGCATGGTCGAACCACTGGCCTC
TGACGGCCAGACATAGCCGCACAAGGTATCTATGGAAGCCTTGCCGGTTTTGCCGGGGTCGATCCAGCCA
CACAGCCGCTGGTGCAGCAGGCGGGCGGTTTCGCTGTCCAGCGCCCGCACCTCGTCCATGCTGATGCGCA
CATGCTGGCCGCCACCCATGACGGCCTGCGCGATCAAGGGGTTCAGGGCCACGTACAGGCGCCCGTCCGC
CTCGTCGCTGGCGTACTCCGACAGCAGCCGAAACCCCTGCCGCTTGCGGCCATTCTGGGCGATGATGGAT
ACCTTCCAAAGGCGCTCGATGCAGTCCTGTATGTGCTTGAGCGCCCCACCACTATCGACCTCTGCCCCGA
TTTCCTTTGCCAGCGCCCGATAGCTACCTTTGACCACCATGGCATCAGCGGTGACGGCCTCCCACTTGGG
TTCCAGGAACAGCCGGAGCTGCCGTCCGCCTTCGGTCTTGGGTTCCGGGCCAAGCACTAGGCCATTAGGC
CCAGCCATGGCCACCAGCCCTTGCAGGATGCGCAGATCATCAGCGCCCAGCGGCTCCGGGCCGCTGAACT
CGATCCGCTTGCCGTCGCCGTAGTCATACGTCACGTCCAGCTTGCTGCGCTTGCGCTCGCCCCGCTTGAG
GGCACGGAACAGGCCGGGGGCCAGACAGTGCGCCGGGTCGTGTCGGACGTGGCTGAGGCTGTGCTTGTTC
TTAGGCTTCACCACGGGGCACCCCCTTGCTCTTGCGCTGCCTCTCCAGCACGGCGGGCTTGAGCACCCCG
CCGTCATGCCGCCTGAACCACCGATCAGCGAACGGTGCGCCATAGTTGGCCTTGCTCACACCGAAGCGGA
CGAAGAACCGGCGCTGGTCGTCGTCCACACCCCATTCCTCGGCCTCGGCGCTGGTCATGCTCGACAGGTA
GGACTGCCAGCGGATGTTATCGACCAGTACCGAGCTGCCCCGGCTGGCCTGCTGCTGGTCGCCTGCGCCC
ATCATGGCCGCGCCCTTGCTGGCATGGTGCAGGAACACGATAGAGCACCCGGTATCGGCGGCGATGGCCT
CCATGCGACCGATGACCTGGGCCATGGGGCCGCTGGCGTTTTCTTCCTCGATGTGGAACCGGCGCAGCGT
GTCCAGCACCATCAGGCGGCGGCCCTCGGCGGCGCGCTTGAGGCCGTCGAACCACTCCGGGGCCATGATG
TTGGGCAGGCTGCCGATCAGCGGCTGGATCAGCAGGCCGTCAGCCACGGCTTGCCGTTCCTCGGCGCTGA
GGTGCGCCCCAAGGGCGTGCAGGCGGTGATGAATGGCGGTGGGCGGGTCTTCGGCGGGCAGGTAGATCAC
CGGGCCGGTGGGCAGTTCGCCCACCTCCAGCAGATCCGGCCCGCCTGCAATCTGTGCGGCCAGTTGCAGG
GCCAGCATGGATTTACCGGCACCACCGGGCGACACCAGCGCCCCGACCGTACCGGCCACCATGTTGGGCA
AAACGTAGTCCAGCGGTGGCGGCGCTGCTGCGAACGCCTCCAGAATATTGATAGGCTTATGGGTAGCCAT
TGATTGCCTCCTTTGCAGGCAGTTGGTGGTTAGGCGCTGGCGGGGTCACTACCCCCGCCCTGCGCCGCTC
TGAGTTCTTCCAGGCACTCGCGCAGCGCCTCGTATTCGTCGTCGGTCAGCCAGAACTTGCGCTGACGCAT
CCCTTTGGCCTTCATGCGCTCGGCATATCGCGCTTGGCGTACAGCGTCAGGGCTGGCCAGCAGGTCGCCG
GTCTGCTTGTCCTTTTGGTCTTTCATATCAGTCACCGAGAAACTTGCCGGGGCCGAAAGGCTTGTCTTCG
CGGAACAAGGACAAGGTGCAGCCGTCAAGGTTAAGGCTGGCCATATCAGCGACTGAAAAGCGGCCAGCCT
CGGCCTTGTTTGACGTATAACCAAAGCCACCGGGCAACCAATAGCCCTTGTCACTTTTGATCAGGTAGAC
CGACCCTGAAGCGCTTTTTTCGTATTCCATAAAACCCCCTTCTGTGCGTGAGTACTCATAGTATAACAGG
CGTGAGTACCAACGCAAGCACTACATGCTGAAATCTGGCCCGCCCCTGTCCATGCCTCGCTGGCGGGGTG
CCGGTGCCCGTGCCAGCTCGGCCCGCGCAAGCTGGACGCTGGGCAGACCCATGACCTTGCTGACGGTGCG
CTCGATGTAATCCGCTTCGTGGCCGGGCTTGCGCTCTGCCAGCGCTGGGCTGGCCTCGGCCATGGCCTTG
CCGATTTCCTCGGCACTGCGGCCCCGGCTGGCCAGCTTCTGCGCGGCGATAAAGTCGCACTTGCTGAGGT
CATCACCGAAGCGCTTGACCAGCCCGGCCATCTCGCTGCGGTACTCGTCCAGCGCCGTGCGCCGGTGGCG
GCTAAGCTGCCGCTCGGACAGTTCGAGGCTGGCCAGCCTGCGGGCCTTCTCCTGCTGCCGCTGGGCCTGC
TCGATCTGCTGGCCAGCCTGCTGCACCAGCGCCGGGCCAGCGGTGGCGGTCTTGCCCTTGGATTCACGCA
GCAGCACCCACGGCTGATAACCGGCGCGGGTGGTGTGCTTGTCCTTGCGGTTGGTGAAGCCCGCCAAGCG
GCCATAGTGGCGGCTGTCGGCGCTGGCCGGGTCGGCGTCGTACTCGCTGGCCAGCGTCCGGGCAATCTGC
CCCCGAAGTTCACCGCCTGCGGCGTCGGCCACCTTGACCCATGCCTGATAGTTCTTCGGGCTGGTTTCCA
CTACCAGGGCAGGCTCCCGGCCCTCGGCTTTCATGTCATCCAGGTCAAACTCGCTGAGGTCGTCCACCAG
CACCAGACCATGCCGCTCCTGCTCGGCGGGCCTGATATACACGTCATTGCCCTGGGCATTCATCCGCTTG
AGCCATGGCGTGTTCTGGAGCACTTCGGCGGCTGACCATTCCCGGTTCATCATCTGGCCGGTGGTGGCGT
CCCTGACGCCGATATCGAAGCGCTCACAGCCCATGGCCTTGAGCTGTCGGCCTATGGCCTGCAAAGTCCT
GTCGTTCTTCATCGGGCCACCAAGCGCAGCCAGATCGAGCCGTCCTCGGTTGTCAGTGGCGTCAGGTCGA
GCAAGAGCAACGATGCGATCAGCAGCACCACCGTAGGCATCATGGAAGCCAGCATCACGGTTAGCCATAG
CTTCCAGTGCCACCCCCGCGACGCGCTCCGGGCGCTCTGCGCGGCGCTGCTCACCTCGGCGGCTACCTCC
CGCAACTCTTTGGCCAGCTCCACCCATGCCGCCCCTGTCTGGCGCTGGGCTTTCAGCCACTCCGCCGCCT
GCGCCTCGCTGGCCTGCTGGGTCTGGCTCATGACCTGCCGGGCTTCGTCGGCCAGTGTCGCCATGCTCTG
GGCCAGCGGTTCGATCTGCTCCGCTAACTCGTTGATGCCTCTGGATTTCTTCACTCTGTCGATTGCGTTC
ATGGTCTATTGCCTCCCGGTATTCCTGTAAGTCGATGATCTGGGCGTTGGCGGTGTCGATGTTCAGGGCC
ACGTCTGCCCGGTCGGTGCGGATGCCCCGGCCTTCCATCTCCACCACGTTCGGCCCCAGGTGAACACCGG
GCAGGCGCTCGATGCCCTGCGCCTCAAGTGTTCTGTGGTCAATGCGGGCGTCGTGGCCTGCCCGCTCTAA
TGCCCGGTTGGCATGGTCGGCCCATGCCTCGCGGGTCTGCTCAAGCCATGCCTTGGGCTTGAGCGCTTCG
GTCTTCTGTGCCCCGCCCTTCTCCGGGGTCTTGCCGTTGTACCGCTTGAACCACTGAGCGGCGGGCCGCT
CGATGCCGTCATTGATCCGCTCGGAGATCATCAGGTGGCAGTGCGGGTTCTCGCCGCCACCGGCATGGAT
GGCCAGCGTATACGGCAGGCGCTCGGCACCGGTCAGGTGCTGGGCGAACTCGGACGCCAGCGCCTTCTGC
TGGTCGAGGGTCAGCTCGACCGGCAGGGCAAATTCGACCTCCTTGAACAGCCGCCCATTGGCGCGTTCAT
ACAGGTCGGCAGCATCCCAGTAGTCGGCGGGCCGCTCGACGAACTCCGGCATGTGCCCGGATTCGGCGTG
CAAGACTTCATCCATGTCGCGGGCATACTTGCCTTCGCGCTGGATGAAGTCGGCCTTGGCCCTGGCCGAT
TGGCCGCCCGACCTGCTGCCGGTTTTCGCCGTAAGGTGATAAATCGCCATGCTGCCTCGCTGTTGCTTTT
GCTTTTCGGCTCCATGCAATGGCCCTCGGAGAGCGCACCGCCCGAAGGGTGGCCGTTAGGCCAGTTTCTC
GAAGAGAAACCGGTAAGTGCGCCCTCCCCTACAAAGTAGGGTCGGGATTGCCGCCGCTGTGCCTCCATGA
TAGCCTACGAGACAGCACATTAACAATGGGGTGTCAAGATGGTTAAGGGGAGCAACAAGGCGGCGGATCG
GCTGGCCAAGCTCGAAGAACAACGAGCGCGAATCAATGCCGAAATTCAGCGGGTGCGGGCAAGGGAACAG
CAGCAAGAGCGCAAGAACGAAACAAGGCGCAAGGTGCTGGTGGGGGCCATGATTTTGGCCAAGGTGAACA
GCAGCGAGTGGCCGGAGGATCGGCTCATGGCGGCAATGGATGCGTACCTTGAACGCGACCACGACCGCGC
CTTGTTCGGTCTGCCGCCACGCCAGAAGGATGAGCCGGGCTGAATGATCGACCGAGACAGGCCCTGCGGG
GCTGCACACGCGCCCCCACCCTTCGGGTAGGGGGAAAGGCCGCTAAAGCGGCTAAAAGCGCTCCAGCGTA
TTTCTGCGGGGTTTGGTGTGGGGTTTAGCGGGCTTTGCCCGCCTTTCCCCCTGCCGCGCAGCGGTGGGGC
GGTGTGTAGCCTAGCGCAGCGAATAGACCAGCTATCCGGCCTCTGGCCGGGCATATTGGGCAAGGGCAGC
AGCGCCCCACAAGGGCGCTGATAACCGCGCCTAGTGGATTATTCTTAGATAATCATGGATGGATTTTTCC
AACACCCCGCCAGCCCCCGCCCCTGCTGGGTTTGCAGGTTTGGGGGCGTGACAGTTATTGCAGGGGTTCG
TGACAGTTATTGCAGGGGGGCGTGACAGTTATTGCAGGGGTTCGTGACAGTTAGTACGGGAGTGACGGGC
ACTGGCTGGCAATGTCTAGCAACGGCAGGCATTTCGGCTGAGGGTAAAAGAACTTTCCGCTAAGCGATAG
ACTGTATGTAAACACAGTATTGCAAGGACGCGGAACATGCCTCATGTGGCGGCCCTCGCGAGAATTAATT
CAGATAAAAAAAATCCTTAGCTTTCGCTAAGGATGATTTCTAGCGATGACCCTGCTGATTGGTTCGCTGA
CCGTAGACTGGTTGGCTTGGTTTCATCAGCCATCCGCTTGCCCTCATCTGTTACGCCGGCGGTAGCCGGC
CAGCCTCGCAGAGCAGGATTCCCGTTGAGCACCGCCAGGTGCGAATAAGGGACAGTGAAGAAGGAACACC
CGCTCGCGGGTGGGCCTACTTCACCTATCCTGCCCGGCTGACGCCGTTGGATACACCAAGGAAAGTCTAC
ACGAACCCTTTGGCAAAATCCTGTATATCGTGCGACATCGCGCGCGCGCGCGCGGATGCTAGCGGCGCGC
CAAAAAAAAGCCCGCTCATTA
Features (pLannotate 1.2.2; 19 found; start..end, strand, type, name):
     19..813     -  CDS            KanR: aminoglycoside phosphotransferase; aphA-3; confers resistance to kanamycin
    820..876     -  CDS            GmR (fragment): gentamycin acetyltransferase; aacC1; confers resistance to gentamycin
   1052..1075    -  promoter       Pc promoter (fragment): intI1 (promoter lies within the coding sequence); class 1 integron promoter
   1055..1198    -  CDS            YPR2_ECOLX (fragment): Protein predicted: Swiss-Prot protein existence level 4. From Escherichia coli.
   1475..1494    +  misc_feature   BioBrick prefix: BioBrick prefix for parts that start with "ATG"
   6303..6323    -  CDS            7xHis: 6xHis affinity tag
  18495..18522   +  terminator     T7Te terminator: phage T7 early transcription terminator
  18654..18681   +  terminator     rrnB T2 terminator: transcription terminator T2 from the E. coli rrnB gene
  18796..18836   +  CDS            lacI (fragment): lac repressor; lacI; The lac repressor binds to the lac operator to inhibit transcription in E. coli. This inhibition can be relieved by adding lactose or isopropyl-β-D-thiogalactopyranoside (IPTG).
  19113..19964   -  CDS            RSF1010 RepC (fragment): replication protein C of the broad-host-range plasmid RSF1010 (Scholz et al., 1989); repC
  19951..20790   -  CDS            RSF1010 RepA: replication protein A of the broad-host-range plasmid RSF1010 (Scholz et al., 1989); repA
  20782..20856   -  ncRNA          Plasmid R1162: Accession: RF00043 - R1162-like plasmid antisense RNA
  21304..23430   -  CDS            mobA: MOBA2_ECOLX - Also known as repB. Experimental evidence at protein level: Swiss-Prot protein existence level 1. Part of the relaxosome complex that is responsible for plasmid transfer during conjugation. Locally unwinds DNA and catalyzes the cleavage of one of the DNA strands at oriT. The cleaved strand is then transferred through the dedicated type IV secretion apparatus. MobA remains covalently linked at the 5' end of the strand, and once in the recipient cell, it probably catalyzes the rejoining of the two ends of the strand, re-forming the circular plasmid DNA. The primase activity of MobA
  23511..23598   -  oriT           RSF1010 oriT: origin of transfer of the broad-host-range plasmid RSF1010 (Scholz et al., 1989)
  23629..23910   +  CDS            mobC: MOBC_ECOLX - Protein predicted: Swiss-Prot protein existence level 4. This protein is essential to promote the specific transfer of the plasmid in the presence of conjugative plasmids. From Escherichia coli.
  23940..24334   +  rep_origin     RSF1010 oriV: replication origin of the broad-host-range plasmid RSF1010; requires the RSF1010 RepA/B/C proteins for replication (Scholz et al., 1989)
  24499..24540   -  terminator     bacterial terminator: putative bacterial transcription terminator
  24578..24603   -  CDS            traJ (fragment): oriT-recognizing protein; traJ
  24636..24745   -  oriT           oriT: incP origin of transfer
