[The description below was written by a language model from this plasmid's Addgene catalogue record and pLannotate feature annotations shown in this document.]
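Description:
pXD80ENSF8-HcdhA(cHis8)BC-HcdR-Accs(ElA2) is a large (about 24.9 kb) low-copy bacterial expression plasmid built on the pXD68Kan2 backbone. It is designed to express the Eggerthella lenta A2 hydrocaffeic acid dehydroxylase (Hcdh, Elen_3031) in the gut actinobacterium Gordonibacter urolithinfaciens DSM 27213. The annotated backbone is derived from the broad-host-range plasmid RSF1010. It carries the RSF1010 oriV together with RepA, a RepC fragment and mobA (also known as repB, with primase activity), the proteins this origin needs to replicate independently of many host factors. An R1162-like antisense RNA, which normally regulates such replicons, is also detected. The RSF1010 oriT and mobC, plus a separate IncP oriT with a traJ fragment, indicate that the plasmid can be mobilised by conjugation, although the record does not state how it is delivered. Selection is by kanamycin through an aphA-3 aminoglycoside phosphotransferase gene. Short remnants of a gentamicin resistance gene, a class 1 integron Pc promoter and lacI appear to be backbone leftovers.

The payload occupies a long stretch of roughly 17 kb between a BioBrick prefix and the T7Te and rrnB T2 terminators, and automated annotation left it almost entirely unlabelled. The plasmid name suggests it holds the hcdhA, B and C subunit genes, a gene designated HcdR and further "Accs" genes from strain A2, but the record does not define these components. The one feature found in this region is a histidine tag, consistent with the C-terminal His8 on HcdhA, which allows affinity purification or detection. The promoter driving expression is not stated. The construct supports heterologous expression and study of this polyphenol-metabolising dehydroxylase.
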