Addgene plasmid #225303: pXD80ENSF8-HcdhA(cHis8)BC-HcdR-Accs(ElA2)
Purpose: Expresses Eggerthella lenta A2 Hcdh in Gordonibacter urolithinfaciens DSM 27213
Depositing lab: Emily Balskus. Depositing organization: Harvard University. Publication: Enantiocomplementary Gut Bacterial Enzymes Metabolize Dietary Polyphenols. Dong X, Bae M, Le C, Aguilar Ramos MA, Balskus EP. J Am Chem Soc. 2025 Mar 5;147(9):7231-7244. doi: 10.1021/jacs.4c09892. Epub 2025 Feb 24. PubMed 39993729.
Backbone
  Vector backbone: pXD68Kan2
  Vector type: Bacterial Expression
Growth in bacteria
  Bacterial resistance: Kanamycin, 50 μg/mL
  Growth temperature: 37°C
  Growth strain: DH5alpha
  Copy number: Low Copy
Gene/Insert
  Gene/Insert name: Hcdh (alt names: E. lenta hydrocaffeic acid dehydroxylase; Elen_3031)
  Species: Eggerthella lenta
  Tag / fusion protein: His8 (C terminal on insert)
Terms and licenses: Academic/Nonprofit Terms; Industry Terms: Not Available to Industry
How to cite: pXD80ENSF8-HcdhA(cHis8)BC-HcdR-Accs(ElA2) was a gift from Emily Balskus (Addgene plasmid # 225303 ; http://n2t.net/addgene:225303 ; RRID:Addgene_225303)
